Addgene plasmid #29292: pEMS1697
Purpose: Expression of the reporter gene under the control of the MiniPromoter in this plasmid has not been tested
Depositing lab: Elizabeth Simpson. Depositing organization: University of British Columbia. Publication: A regulatory toolbox of MiniPromoters to drive selective expression in the brain. Portales-Casamar E, Swanson DJ, Liu L, de Leeuw CN, Banks KG, Ho Sui SJ, Fulton DL, Ali J, Amirabbasi M, Arenillas DJ, Babyak N, Black SF, Bonaguro RJ, Brauer E, Candido TR, Castellarin M, Chen J, Chen Y, Cheng JC, Chopra V, Docking TR, Dreolini L, D'Souza CA, Flynn EK, Glenn R, Hatakka K, Hearty TG, Imanian B, Jiang S, Khorasan-zadeh S, Komljenovic I, Laprise S, Liao NY, Lim JS, Lithwick S, Liu F, Liu J, Lu M, McConechy M, McLeod AJ, Milisavljevic M, Mis J, O'Connor K, Palma B, Palmquist DL, Schmouth JF, Swanson MI, Tam B, Ticoll A, Turner JL, Varhol R, Vermeulen J, Watkins RF, Wilson G, Wong BK, Wong SH, Wong TY, Yang GS, Ypsilanti AR, Jones SJ, Holt RA, Goldowitz D, Wasserman WW, Simpson EM. Proc Natl Acad Sci U S A. 2010 Sep 21. 107(38):16589-94. 10.1073/pnas.1009158107 PubMed 20807748.
Backbone
  Vector backbone: pEMS1313
  Backbone size w/o insert (bp): 18843
  Vector type: Pleiades Promoter Project [sic, Pleaides Plieades]
Growth in bacteria
  Bacterial resistance: Ampicillin, 100 μg/mL
  Growth temperature: 37°C
  Growth strain: DH5alpha
  Growth instructions: DH10B
  Copy number: High Copy
Gene/Insert
  Gene/Insert name: Ple225 (alt names: TBR1; T-box brain gene 1)
  Species: H. sapiens (human)
  Insert size (bp): 3846
  Entrez Gene: TBR1 (a.k.a. MGC141978, TBR-1, TES-56)
  Tag / fusion protein: Intron-LacZ-NLS (C terminal on backbone)
  Cloning method: Restriction Enzyme; 5′ cloning site FseI (unknown if destroyed); 3′ cloning site AscI (unknown if destroyed)
  Sequencing primers: 5′ Unknown
Terms and licenses: Academic/Nonprofit Terms; Industry Terms
How to cite: pEMS1697 was a gift from Elizabeth Simpson (Addgene plasmid # 29292 ; http://n2t.net/addgene:29292 ; RRID:Addgene_29292)
