[The description below was written by a language model from this plasmid's Addgene catalogue record.]
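Description:
pEMS1697 is a Pleiades Promoter Project plasmid built on the large pEMS1313 backbone (about 18.8 kb without insert). It carries Ple225, a roughly 3.8 kb human MiniPromoter designed from regulatory sequence of TBR1 (T-box brain gene 1). It is maintained in E. coli as a high-copy plasmid under ampicillin selection. The record does not name the origin of replication or list the other elements that account for the backbone's unusual size, and no feature table is available to fill in these details.

Ple225 was inserted by restriction cloning between FseI and AscI sites, although it is not recorded whether those sites survived. This places it upstream of a reporter cassette supplied by the backbone, described as Intron-LacZ-NLS. In this arrangement the MiniPromoter is the only test element. It is meant to drive transcription of a lacZ reporter that is preceded by an intron, a feature commonly included to improve transgene expression. The nuclear localisation signal concentrates β-galactosidase in the nucleus, so that individual expressing cells can be distinguished by staining.

The plasmid belongs to a toolbox of compact human-derived promoters intended to give selective expression in particular brain regions or cell types. Ple225 would presumably be a candidate for reproducing aspects of the TBR1 expression pattern. However, the record explicitly states that reporter expression under this MiniPromoter has not been tested in this plasmid, so its activity and specificity should be regarded as unvalidated. The record does not specify the intended delivery route or host for the reporter assay.
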