>Addgene plasmid #29292 | pEMS1697 | addgene partial sequence | sequence record 34642 | 29292 with M13pUC-fwd (5' CCCAGTCACGACGTTGTAAAACG 3')
ATGTCAGTAAGACCAATAGGTGCCTATCAGAAACGCAAGAGTCTTCTCTGTCTCGACAAGCCCAGTTTCT
ATTGGTCTCCTTAAACCTGTCTTGTAACCTTGATACTTACGGCGCGCCACCTGAACACTCGCCCTCCCGT
CCCTGGTTTTTAAAGTCCTATTTATCATAAACTAGAAATCCACAGACCCCCTCACTAGACAGAAAGCACT
TCAACCAGCAAATGCTTCTCAAAGGTTTGATTTACTTTTTTTTTTCCCTGGGAGAAGAGATTGGCCAATT
GACACTATGCANCAATCAGAAAAGGCTCACTTTTGATCTTGCTGCTTGTGCAGCCGATGAAACGGCTCCT
GCCATTGGTTAGCTGCTGACAGTAATTTAATTAGATAGACATTAATTAGGATAATCACCTGGCTCCTGGT
AGCGACGATCATGGCAAATTGAAGGGGATGATTTTATTGTT
